>Addgene plasmid #14411 | pAG416GAL-Cerulean-ccdB | depositor full sequence | sequence record 8074 | Author sequence
GACGAAAGGGCCTCGTGATACGCCTATTTTTATAGGTTAATGTCATGATAATAATGGTTTCTTAGGACGG
ATCGCTTGCCTGTAACTTACACGCGCCTCGTATCTTTTAATGATGGAATAATTTGGGAATTTACTCTGTG
TTTATTTATTTTTATGTTTTGTATTTGGATTTTAGAAAGTAAATAAAGAAGGTAGAAGAGTTACGGAATG
AAGAAAAAAAAATAAACAAAGGTTTAAAAAATTTCAACAAAAAGCGTACTTTACATATATATTTATTAGA
CAAGAAAAGCAGATTAAATAGATATACATTCGATTAACGATAAGTAAAATGTAAAATCACAGGATTTTCG
TGTGTGGTCTTCTACACAGACAAGATGAAACAATTCGGCATTAATACCTGAGAGCAGGAAGAGCAAGATA
AAAGGTAGTATTTGTTGGCGATCCCCCTAGAGTCTTTTACATCTTCGGAAAACAAAAACTATTTTTTCTT
TAATTTCTTTTTTTACTTTCTATTTTTAATTTATATATTTATATTAAAAAATTTAAATTATAATTATTTT
TATAGCACGTGATGAAAAGGACCCAGGTGGCACTTTTCGGGGAAATGTGCGCGGAACCCCTATTTGTTTA
TTTTTCTAAATACATTCAAATATGTATCCGCTCATGAGACAATAACCCTGATAAATGCTTCAATAATATT
GAAAAAGGAAGAGTATGAGTATTCAACATTTCCGTGTCGCCCTTATTCCCTTTTTTGCGGCATTTTGCCT
TCCTGTTTTTGCTCACCCAGAAACGCTGGTGAAAGTAAAAGATGCTGAAGATCAGTTGGGTGCACGAGTG
GGTTACATCGAACTGGATCTCAACAGCGGTAAGATCCTTGAGAGTTTTCGCCCCGAAGAACGTTTTCCAA
TGATGAGCACTTTTAAAGTTCTGCTATGTGGCGCGGTATTATCCCGTATTGACGCCGGGCAAGAGCAACT
CGGTCGCCGCATACACTATTCTCAGAATGACTTGGTTGAGTACTCACCAGTCACAGAAAAGCATCTTACG
GATGGCATGACAGTAAGAGAATTATGCAGTGCTGCCATAACCATGAGTGATAACACTGCGGCCAACTTAC
TTCTGACAACGATCGGAGGACCGAAGGAGCTAACCGCTTTTTTGCACAACATGGGGGATCATGTAACTCG
CCTTGATCGTTGGGAACCGGAGCTGAATGAAGCCATACCAAACGACGAGCGTGACACCACGATGCCTGTA
GCAATGGCAACAACGTTGCGCAAACTATTAACTGGCGAACTACTTACTCTAGCTTCCCGGCAACAATTAA
TAGACTGGATGGAGGCGGATAAAGTTGCAGGACCACTTCTGCGCTCGGCCCTTCCGGCTGGCTGGTTTAT
TGCTGATAAATCTGGAGCCGGTGAGCGTGGGTCTCGCGGTATCATTGCAGCACTGGGGCCAGATGGTAAG
CCCTCCCGTATCGTAGTTATCTACACGACGGGGAGTCAGGCAACTATGGATGAACGAAATAGACAGATCG
CTGAGATAGGTGCCTCACTGATTAAGCATTGGTAACTGTCAGACCAAGTTTACTCATATATACTTTAGAT
TGATTTAAAACTTCATTTTTAATTTAAAAGGATCTAGGTGAAGATCCTTTTTGATAATCTCATGACCAAA
ATCCCTTAACGTGAGTTTTCGTTCCACTGAGCGTCAGACCCCGTAGAAAAGATCAAAGGATCTTCTTGAG
ATCCTTTTTTTCTGCGCGTAATCTGCTGCTTGCAAACAAAAAAACCACCGCTACCAGCGGTGGTTTGTTT
GCCGGATCAAGAGCTACCAACTCTTTTTCCGAAGGTAACTGGCTTCAGCAGAGCGCAGATACCAAATACT
GTCCTTCTAGTGTAGCCGTAGTTAGGCCACCACTTCAAGAACTCTGTAGCACCGCCTACATACCTCGCTC
TGCTAATCCTGTTACCAGTGGCTGCTGCCAGTGGCGATAAGTCGTGTCTTACCGGGTTGGACTCAAGACG
ATAGTTACCGGATAAGGCGCAGCGGTCGGGCTGAACGGGGGGTTCGTGCACACAGCCCAGCTTGGAGCGA
ACGACCTACACCGAACTGAGATACCTACAGCGTGAGCTATGAGAAAGCGCCACGCTTCCCGAAGGGAGAA
AGGCGGACAGGTATCCGGTAAGCGGCAGGGTCGGAACAGGAGAGCGCACGAGGGAGCTTCCAGGGGGAAA
CGCCTGGTATCTTTATAGTCCTGTCGGGTTTCGCCACCTCTGACTTGAGCGTCGATTTTTGTGATGCTCG
TCAGGGGGGCGGAGCCTATGGAAAAACGCCAGCAACGCGGCCTTTTTACGGTTCCTGGCCTTTTGCTGGC
CTTTTGCTCACATGTTCTTTCCTGCGTTATCCCCTGATTCTGTGGATAACCGTATTACCGCCTTTGAGTG
AGCTGATACCGCTCGCCGCAGCCGAACGACCGAGCGCAGCGAGTCAGTGAGCGAGGAAGCGGAAGAGCGC
CCAATACGCAAACCGCCTCTCCCCGCGCGTTGGCCGATTCATTAATGCAGCTGGCACGACAGGTTTCCCG
ACTGGAAAGCGGGCAGTGAGCGCAACGCAATTAATGTGAGTTACCTCACTCATTAGGCACCCCAGGCTTT
ACACTTTATGCTTCCGGCTCCTATGTTGTGTGGAATTGTGAGCGGATAACAATTTCACACAGGAAACAGC
TATGACCATGATTACGCCAAGCGCGCAATTAACCCTCACTAAAGGGAACAAAAGCTGGAGCTCTAGTACG
GATTAGAAGCCGCCGAGCGGGCGACAGCCCTCCGACGGAAGACTCTCCTCCGTGCGTCCTCGTCTTCACC
GGTCGCGTTCCTGAAACGCAGATGTGCCTCGCGCCGCACTGCTCCGAACAATAAAGATTCTACAATACTA
GCTTTTATGGTTATGAAGAGGAAAAATTGGCAGTAACCTGGCCCCACAAACCTTCAAATTAACGAATCAA
ATTAACAACCATAGGATGATAATGCGATTAGTTTTTTAGCCTTATTTCTGGGGTAATTAATCAGCGAAGC
GATGATTTTTGATCTATTAACAGATATATAAATGGAAAAGCTGCATAACCACTTTAACTAATACTTTCAA
CATTTTCAGTTTGTATTACTTCTTATTCAAATGTCATAAAAGTATCAACAAAAAATTGTTAATATACCTC
TATACTTTAACGTCAAGGAGAAAAAACCCCGGATTCTAGAACTAGTGGATCCCCCGGGACAAAATGGTGA
GCAAGGGCGAGGAGCTGTTCACCGGGGTGGTGCCCATCCTGGTCGAGCTGGACGGCGACGTAAACGGCCA
CAAGTTCAGCGTGTCCGGCGAGGGCGAGGGCGATGCCACCTACGGCAAGCTGACCCTGAAGTTCATCTGC
ACCACCGGCAAGCTGCCCGTGCCCTGGCCCACCCTCGTGACCACCCTGACCTGGGGCGTGCAGTGCTTCG
CCCGCTACCCCGACCACATGAAGCAGCACGACTTCTTCAAGTCCGCCATGCCCGAAGGCTACGTCCAGGA
GCGCACCATCTTCTTCAAGGACGACGGCAACTACAAGACCCGCGCCGAGGTGAAGTTCGAGGGCGACACC
CTGGTGAACCGCATCGAGCTGAAGGGCATCGACTTCAAGGAGGACGGCAACATCCTGGGGCACAAGCTGG
AGTACAACTACATCAGCGACAACGTCTATATCACCGCCGACAAGCAGAAGAACGGCATCAAGGCCAACTT
CAAGATCCGCCACAACATCGAGGACGGCAGCGTGCAGCTCGCCGACCACTACCAGCAGAACACCCCCATC
GGCGACGGCCCCGTGCTGCTGCCCGACAACCACTACCTGAGCACCCAGTCCAAGCTGAGCAAAGACCCCA
ACGAGAAGCGCGATCACATGGTCCTGCTGGAGTTCGTGACCGCCGCCGGGATCACTCTCGGCATGGACGA
GCTGTACAAGGGTGGACCAGGTGGTGGACATCAAACAAGTTTGTACAAAAAAGCTGAACGAGAAACGTAA
AATGATATAAATATCAATATATTAAATTAGATTTTGCATAAAAAACAGACTACATAATACTGTAAAACAC
AACATATCCAGTCACTATGGCGGCCGCATTAGGCACCCCAGGCTTTACACTTTATGCTTCCGGCTCGTAT
AATGTGTGGATTTTGAGTTAGGATCCGTCGAGATTTTCAGGAGCTAAGGAAGCTAAAATGGAGAAAAAAA
TCACTGGATATACCACCGTTGATATATCCCAATGGCATCGTAAAGAACATTTTGAGGCATTTCAGTCAGT
TGCTCAATGTACCTATAACCAGACCGTTCAGCTGGATATTACGGCCTTTTTAAAGACCGTAAAGAAAAAT
AAGCACAAGTTTTATCCGGCCTTTATTCACATTCTTGCCCGCCTGATGAATGCTCATCCGGAATTCCGTA
TGGCAATGAAAGACGGTGAGCTGGTGATATGGGATAGTGTTCACCCTTGTTACACCGTTTTCCATGAGCA
AACTGAAACGTTTTCATCGCTCTGGAGTGAATACCACGACGATTTCCGGCAGTTTCTACACATATATTCG
CAAGATGTGGCGTGTTACGGTGAAAACCTGGCCTATTTCCCTAAAGGGTTTATTGAGAATATGTTTTTCG
TCTCAGCCAATCCCTGGGTGAGTTTCACCAGTTTTGATTTAAACGTGGCCAATATGGACAACTTCTTCGC
CCCCGTTTTCACCATGGGCAAATATTATACGCAAGGCGACAAGGTGCTGATGCCGCTGGCGATTCAGGTT
CATCATGCCGTCTGTGATGGCTTCCATGTCGGCAGAATGCTTAATGAATTACAACAGTACTGCGATGAGT
GGCAGGGCGGGGCGTAAACGCCGCGTGGATCCGGCTTACTAAAAGCCAGATAACAGTATGCGTATTTGCG
CGCTGATTTTTGCGGTATAAGAATATATACTGATATGTATACCCGAAGTATGTCAAAAAGAGGTATGCTA
TGAAGCAGCGTATTACAGTGACAGTTGACAGCGACAGCTATCAGTTGCTCAAGGCATATATGATGTCAAT
ATCTCCGGTCTGGTAAGCACAACCATGCAGAATGAAGCCCGTCGTCTGCGTGCCGAACGCTGGAAAGCGG
AAAATCAGGAAGGGATGGCTGAGGTCGCCCGGTTTATTGAAATGAACGGCTCTTTTGCTGACGAGAACAG
GGGCTGGTGAAATGCAGTTTAAGGTTTACACCTATAAAAGAGAGAGCCGTTATCGTCTGTTTGTGGATGT
ACAGAGTGATATTATTGACACGCCCGGGCGACGGATGGTGATCCCCCTGGCCAGTGCACGTCTGCTGTCA
GATAAAGTCTCCCGTGAACTTTACCCGGTGGTGCATATCGGGGATGAAAGCTGGCGCATGATGACCACCG
ATATGGCCAGTGTGCCGGTCTCCGTTATCGGGGAAGAAGTGGCTGATCTCAGCCACCGCGAAAATGACAT
CAAAAACGCCATTAACCTGATGTTCTGGGGAATATAAATGTCAGGCTCCCTTATACACAGCCAGTCTGCA
GGTCGACCATAGTGACTGGATATGTTGTGTTTTACAGTATTATGTAGTCTGTTTTTTATGCAAAATCTAA
TTTAATATATTGATATTTATATCATTTTACGTTTCTCGTTCAGCTTTCTTGTACAAAGTGGTTCGATGTC
ATGTAATTAGTTATGTCACGCTTACATTCACGCCCTCCCCCCACATCCGCTCTAACCGAAAAGGAAGGAG
TTAGACAACCTGAAGTCTAGGTCCCTATTTATTTTTTTATAGTTATGTTAGTATTAAGAACGTTATTTAT
ATTTCAAATTTTTCTTTTTTTTCTGTACAGACGCGTGTACGCATGTAACATTATACTGAAAACCTTGCTT
GAGAAGGTTTTGGGACGCTCGAAGGCTTTAATTTGCGGCCGGTACCCAATTCGCCCTATAGTGAGTCGTA
TTACGCGCGCTCACTGGCCGTCGTTTTACAACGTCGTGACTGGGAAAACCCTGGCGTTACCCAACTTAAT
CGCCTTGCAGCACATCCCCCTTTCGCCAGCTGGCGTAATAGCGAAGAGGCCCGCACCGATCGCCCTTCCC
AACAGTTGCGCAGCCTGAATGGCGAATGGCGCG
[124 nt withheld, positions 6194-6317]
C
[91 nt withheld, positions 6319-6409]
A
[49 nt withheld, positions 6411-6459]
CCTTTGACGTTGGAGTCCACGTTCTTT
[37 nt withheld, positions 6487-6523]
ACCCTATCTCGGTCTATTCTTTTGATTTATAAGGGATTTTGCCGATTTCGGCCTATTGGTTAAAAAATGA
GCTGATTTAACAAAAATTTAACGCGAATTTTAACAAAATATTAACGTTTACAATTTCCTGATGCGGTATT
TTCTCCTTACGCATCTGTGCGGTATTTCACACCGCATAGGGTAATAACTGATATAATTAAATTGAAGCTC
TAATTTGTGAGTTTAGTATACATGCATTTACTTATAATACAGTTTTTTAGTTTTGCTGGCCGCATCTTCT
CAAATATGCTTCCCAGCCTGCTTTTCTGTAACGTTCACCCTCTACCTTAGCATCCCTTCCCTTTGCAAAT
AGTCCTCTTCCAACAATAATAATGTCAGATCCTGTAGAGACCACATCATCCACGGTTCTATACTGTTGAC
CCAATGCGTCTCCCTTGTCATCTAAACCCACACCGGGTGTCATAATCAACCAATCGTAACCTTCATCTCT
TCCACCCATGTCTCTTTGAGCAATAAAGCCGATAACAAAATCTTTGTCGCTCTTCGCAATGTCAACAGTA
CCCTTAGTATATTCTCCAGTAGATAGGGAGCCCTTGCATGACAATTCTGCTAACATCAAAAGGCCTCTAG
GTTCCTTTGTTACTTCTTCTGCCGCCTGCTTCAAACCGCTAACAATACCTGGGCCCACCACACCGTGTGC
ATTCGTAATGTCTGCCCATTCTGCTATTCTGTATACACCCGCAGAGTACTGCAATTTGACTGTATTACCA
ATGTCAGCAAATTTTCTGTCTTCGAAGAGTAAAAAATTGTACTTGGCGGATAATGCCTTTAGCGGCTTAA
CTGTGCCCTCCATGGAAAAATCAGTCAAGATATCCACATGTGTTTTTAGTAAACAAATTTTGGGACCTAA
TGCTTCAACTAACTCCAGTAATTCCTTGGTGGTACGAACATCCAATGAAGCACACAAGTTTGTTTGCTTT
TCGTGCATGATATTAAATAGCTTGGCAGCAACAGGACTAGGATGAGTAGCAGCACGTTCCTTATATGTAG
CTTTCGACATGATTTATCTTCGTTTCCTGCAGGTTTTTGTTCTGTGCAGTTGGGTTAAGAATACTGGGCA
ATTTCATGTTTCTTCAACACTACATATGCGTATATATACCAATCTAAGTCTGTGCTCCTTCCTTCGTTCT
TCCTTCTGTTCGGAGATTACCGAATCAAAAAAATTTCAAAGAAACCGAAATCAAAAAAAAGAATAAAAAA
AAAATGATGAATTGAATTGAAAAGCTGTGGTATGGTGCACTCTCAGTACAATCTGCTCTGATGCCGCATA
GTTAAGCCAGCCCCGACACCCGCCAACACCCGCTGACGCGCCCTGACGGGCTTGTCTGCTCCCGGCATCC
GCTTACAGACAAGCTGTGACCGTCTCCGGGAGCTGCATGTGTCAGAGGTTTTCACCGTCATCACCGAAAC
GCGCGA
Features (pLannotate 1.2.2; 28 found; start..end, strand, type, name):
     70..573     -  misc_feature   CEN/ARS: S. cerevisiae CEN6 centromere fused to an autonomously replicating sequence
    610..714     +  promoter       AmpR promoter: bla
    715..1575    +  CDS            AmpR: β-lactamase; bla; confers resistance to ampicillin, carbenicillin, and related antibiotics
   1746..2334    +  rep_origin     ori: high-copy-number ColE1/pMB1/pBR322/pUC origin of replication
   2517..2609    +  CDS            lacI (fragment): lac repressor; lacI; The lac repressor binds to the lac operator to inhibit transcription in E. coli. This inhibition can be relieved by adding lactose or isopropyl-β-D-thiogalactopyranoside (IPTG).
   2622..2643    +  protein_bind   CAP binding site: CAP binding activates transcription in the presence of cAMP. E. coli catabolite activator protein
   2658..2688    +  promoter       lac promoter: promoter for the E. coli lac operon
   2696..2712    +  protein_bind   lac operator: The lac repressor binds to the lac operator to inhibit transcription in E. coli. This inhibition can be relieved by adding lactose or isopropyl-β-D-thiogalactopyranoside (IPTG). lac repressor encoded by lacI
   2757..2775    +  promoter       T3 promoter: promoter for bacteriophage T3 RNA polymerase
   2799..3240    +  promoter       GAL1 promoter: S. cerevisiae GAL1; inducible promoter, regulated by Gal4
   3255..3278    +  misc_feature   MCS (fragment): pBluescript multiple cloning site
   3284..4000    +  CDS            SCFP3A: monomeric optimized variant of ECFP (Kremers et al., 2006) mammalian codon-optimized
   4025..4149    +  protein_bind   attR1: mutant version of attR; recombination site for the Gateway® LR reaction LR Clonase™
   4174..4204    +  promoter       lac UV5 promoter: E. coli lac promoter with an "up" mutation
   4228..4257    +  promoter       cat promoter (fragment): promoter of the E. coli cat gene encoding chloramphenicol acetyltransferase
   4258..4917    +  CDS            CmR: chloramphenicol acetyltransferase; cat; confers resistance to chloramphenicol
   5099..5257    +  CDS            ccdA (fragment): CCDA_ECO57 - Also known as H, letA. Experimental evidence at protein level: Swiss-Prot protein existence level 1. Antitoxin component of a type II toxin-antitoxin (TA) system which inhibits the post-segregational killing (PSK) of plasmid-free cells, also referred to as a plasmid addiction system. Binds to and blocks the activity of CcdB; will also remove bound CcdB protein from the CcdB-GyrA complex by forming a CcdA-CcdB complex, a process termed rejuvenation. Functions as a transcriptional corepressor for the ccdAB operon, repression also requires CcdB (By similarity). From Escherichia coli
   5262..5564    +  CDS            ccdB: CCDB_ECOLI - Also known as G, letB, letD. Experimental evidence at protein level: Swiss-Prot protein existence level 1. Toxic component of a type II toxin-antitoxin (TA) system, functioning in plasmid maintainence. Responsible for the post- segregational killing (PSK) of plasmid-free cells, also referred to as a plasmid addiction system. Half-life of over 2 hours. Cell killing by CcdB is accompanied by filamentation, defects in chromosome and plasmid segregation, defects in cell division, formation of anucleate cells, decreased DNA synthesis and plasmid loss. Interferes with the activity of DN
   5608..5732    -  protein_bind   attR2: mutant version of attR; recombination site for the Gateway® LR reaction LR Clonase™
   5739..5986    +  terminator     CYC1 terminator: S. cerevisiae CYC1; transcription terminator for CYC1
   6005..6023    -  promoter       T7 promoter: promoter for bacteriophage T7 RNA polymerase
   6031..6186    +  CDS            lacZα (fragment): LacZα fragment of β-galactosidase; lacZ fragment
   6194..6649    +  rep_origin     f1 ori (sequence partly withheld): f1 bacteriophage origin of replication; arrow indicates direction of (+) strand synthesis
   6650..6701    -  misc_feature   bom (fragment): basis of mobility region from pBR322
   6780..7583    -  CDS            URA3: orotidine-5'-phosphate decarboxylase, required for uracil biosynthesis; S. cerevisiae URA3; yeast auxotrophic marker, counterselectable with 5-fluoroorotic acid (5-FOA)
   7584..7799    -  promoter       URA3 promoter: S. cerevisiae URA3
   7814..7863    -  misc_feature   bom (fragment): basis of mobility region from pBR322
   7965..1       -  CDS            rop (fragment) (across the origin): Rop protein, which maintains plasmids at low copy number; rop
