[The description below was written by a language model from this plasmid's Addgene catalogue record and pLannotate feature annotations shown in this document.]
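Description:
pAG416GAL-Cerulean-ccdB is an empty Gateway destination vector for galactose-inducible protein expression in Saccharomyces cerevisiae, built on the pRS416 shuttle backbone. In yeast it is maintained as a low-copy centromeric plasmid through a CEN6/ARS element and selected by the URA3 auxotrophic marker, which can also be counterselected with 5-FOA. In E. coli it replicates from a high-copy ColE1/pUC-type origin and carries ampicillin resistance on the backbone. An f1 origin and remnants of the pBluescript-derived lacZα/MCS region, with flanking T3 and T7 promoters, are also present.

The expression cassette runs from the Gal4-regulated GAL1 promoter into a Cerulean cyan fluorescent protein coding sequence (annotated by the automated tool as the closely related ECFP variant SCFP3A). This is followed by a Gateway cassette and the CYC1 terminator. The cassette is bounded by attR1 and attR2 and contains a chloramphenicol resistance gene and the ccdB toxin gene. Because CcdB is toxic to ordinary E. coli strains, the unrecombined vector must be propagated in a ccdB-tolerant strain, and the chloramphenicol marker helps retain the cassette. In an LR recombination with an entry clone, the attR-flanked segment is exchanged for the gene of interest. This removes ccdB, so only recombinant plasmids survive in standard strains, and it places the incoming open reading frame downstream of Cerulean to give an N-terminally tagged fusion.

The plasmid belongs to a suite of yeast Gateway vectors designed for high-throughput genetic analysis. It suits inducible expression and fluorescence imaging of tagged proteins at near single-copy plasmid dosage. The depositor notes that the full sequence is a reference only and may not match the physical plasmid exactly.
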