Addgene plasmid #14411: pAG416GAL-Cerulean-ccdB
Purpose: (Empty Backbone)
Depositing lab: Susan Lindquist. Depositing organization: Whitehead Institute for Biomedical Research. Publication: A suite of Gateway cloning vectors for high-throughput genetic analysis in Saccharomyces cerevisiae. Alberti S, Gitler AD, Lindquist S. Yeast. 2007 Oct . 24(10):913-9. 10.1002/yea.1502 PubMed 17583893.
Backbone
  Vector backbone: pRS416
  Vector type: Yeast Expression ; Gateway Destination
  Selectable markers: URA3
Growth in bacteria
  Bacterial resistance: Chloramphenicol and Ampicillin, 25 & 100 μg/mL
  Growth temperature: 37°C
  Growth strain: ccdB Survival
  Growth instructions: DB3.1, ccdB Survival
  Copy number: Unknown
Gene/Insert
  Gene/Insert name: None
  Tag / fusion protein: Cerulean (N terminal on backbone)
  Cloning method: Gateway Cloning
  Sequencing primers: 5′ EGFP-C
Terms and licenses: Academic/Nonprofit Terms; Industry Terms: Not Available to Industry
Depositor comments: Type of plasmid: CEN. This plasmid contains the Gateway technology from Invitrogen; Invitrogen requires purchasing of Gateway Clonase for carrying out the Gateway recombinational cloning reaction http://www.invitrogen.com Please note that the full plasmid sequence is provided as a reference only, and may not match the exact sequence of the plasmid.
How to cite: pAG416GAL-Cerulean-ccdB was a gift from Susan Lindquist (Addgene plasmid # 14411 ; http://n2t.net/addgene:14411 ; RRID:Addgene_14411)
