>Addgene plasmid #14411 | pAG416GAL-Cerulean-ccdB | addgene partial sequence | sequence record 21101 | 14411 with pRS_marker
CATTTTTTTTTTATTCTTTTTTTTGATTTCGGTTTCCTTGAAATTTTTTTGATTCGGTAATCTCCGAACA
GAAGGAAGAACGAAGGAAGGAGCACAGACTTAGATTGGTATATATACGCATATGTAGTGTTGAAGAAACA
TGAAATTGCCCAGTATTCTTAACCCAACTGCACAGAACAAAAACCTGCAGGAAACGAAGATAAATCATGT
CGAAAGCTACATATAAGGAACGTGCTGCTACTCATCCTAGTCCTGTTGCTGCCAAGCTATTTAATATCAT
GCACGAAAAGCAAACAAACTTGTGTGCTTCATTGGATGTTCGTACCACCAAGGAATTACTGGAGTTAGTT
GAAGCATTAGGTCCCAAAATTTGTTTACTAAAAACACATGTGGATATCTTGACTGATTTTTCCATGGAGG
GCACAGTTAAGCCGCTAAAGGCATTATCCGCCAAGTACAATTTTTTACTCTTCGAAGACAGAAAATTTGC
TGACATTGGTAATACAGTCAAATTGCAGTACTCTGCGGGTGTATACAGAATAGCAGAATGGGCAGACATT
ACGAATGCACACGGTGTGGTGGGCCCAGGTATTGTTAGCGGTTTGAAGCAGGCGGCAGAAGAAGTAACAA
AGGAACCTAGAGGCCTTTTGATGTTAGCAGAATTGTCATGCAAGGGCTCCCTATCTACTGG
