>Addgene plasmid #14411 | pAG416GAL-Cerulean-ccdB | addgene partial sequence | sequence record 21102 | 14411 with EXFP-R
TAGCCTTCGGGCATGGCGGACTTGAAGAAGTCGTGCTGCTTCATGTGGTCGGGGTAGCGGGCGAAGCACT
GCACGCCCCAGGTCAGGGTGGTCACGAGGGTGGGCCAGGGCACGGGCAGCTTGCCGGTGGTGCAGATGAA
CTTCAGGGTCAGCTTGCCGTAGGTGGCATCGCCCTCGCCCTCGCCGGACACGCTGAACTTGTGGCCGTTT
ACGTCGCCGTCCAGCTCGACCAGGATGGGCACCACCCCGGTGAACAGCTCCTCGCCCTTGCTCACCATTT
TGTCCCGGGGGATCCACTAGTTCTAGAATCCGGGGTTTTTTCTCCTTGACGTTAAAGTATAGAGGTATAT
TAACAATTTTTTGTTGATACTTTTATTACATTTGAATAAGAAGTAATACAAACCGAAAATGTTGAAAGTA
TTAGTTAAAGTGGTTATGCAGTTTTTGCATTTATATATCTGTTAATAGATCAAAAATCATCGCTTCGCTG
ATTAATTACCCCAGAAATAAGGCTAAAAAACTAATCGCATTATCATCCTATGGTTGTTAATTTGATTCGT
TCATTTGAAGGTTTGTGGGGCCAGGTTACTGCCAATTTTTCCTCTTCATAACCATAAAAGCTAGTATTGT
AGAATCTTTATTGTTCGGAGCAGTGCGGCGCGAGGCACATCTGCGTT
